Addgene plasmid #236535: HA-cNM2C
Purpose: For expression of NM2C (dog) in mammalian cells
Depositing lab: Sandra Citi. Depositing organization: University of Geneva. Publication: Cingulin and paracingulin tether myosins-2 to junctions to mechanoregulate the plasma membrane. Rouaud F, Huang W, Flinois A, Jain K, Vasileva E, Di Mattia T, Mauperin M, Parry DAD, Dugina V, Chaponnier C, Mean I, Montessuit S, Mutero-Maeda A, Yan J, Citi S. J Cell Biol. 2023 Jul 3;222(7):e202208065. doi: 10.1083/jcb.202208065. Epub 2023 May 19. PubMed 37204781.
Backbone
  Vector backbone: pcDNA3.1-Zeo+
  Vector type: Mammalian Expression
Growth in bacteria
  Bacterial resistance: Ampicillin, 100 μg/mL
  Growth temperature: 37°C
  Growth strain: DH5alpha
  Copy number: High Copy
Gene/Insert
  Gene/Insert name: MYH14
  Species: Canis lupus familiaris (dog)
  Insert size (bp): 6195
  Mutation: WT
  Tag / fusion protein: HA (N terminal on insert)
  Cloning method: Restriction Enzyme; 5′ cloning site BamH1 (unknown if destroyed); 3′ cloning site Not1 (unknown if destroyed)
Terms and licenses: Academic/Nonprofit Terms; Industry Terms: Not Available to Industry
Depositor comments: S2804 (Plasmid collection number)
How to cite: HA-cNM2C was a gift from Sandra Citi (Addgene plasmid # 236535 ; http://n2t.net/addgene:236535 ; RRID:Addgene_236535)
