[The description below was written by a language model from this plasmid's Addgene catalogue record and pLannotate feature annotations shown in this document.]
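Description:
HA-cNM2C is a mammalian expression plasmid built on the pcDNA3.1-Zeo+ backbone that carries the wild-type dog (Canis lupus familiaris) MYH14 coding sequence, which encodes the heavy chain of nonmuscle myosin 2C (NM2C). The insert of about 6.2 kb was placed between BamHI and NotI sites, and the catalogue records an HA epitope tag at its N terminus. The full sequenced plasmid is about 11.2 kb. The automated annotation labels the open reading frame by its similarity to human MYH14 and does not call the HA tag as a separate feature. The short gap between the T7 promoter and the annotated start of the myosin coding region would accommodate the tag.

Expression is driven by the human cytomegalovirus immediate-early enhancer and promoter, and transcripts are terminated by the bovine growth hormone polyadenylation signal. A T7 promoter sits just upstream of the insert and is commonly used for in vitro transcription or as a sequencing primer site. A second cassette places the Sh ble gene (BleoR) under the SV40 early promoter, with an EM7 bacterial promoter and an SV40 poly(A) signal. This cassette confers Zeocin resistance and so allows selection of stably transfected mammalian cells. In E. coli the plasmid replicates from a high-copy ColE1/pUC-type origin and is selected with ampicillin through the bla gene, and an f1 origin is also present. Small annotated fragments such as the lac promoter region, a truncated HIV-1 LTR match and a bom remnant appear to be backbone remnants or similarity hits rather than functional elements.

The construct is intended for expressing HA-tagged canine NM2C in mammalian cells. The tag allows the exogenous protein to be detected or immunoprecipitated. The associated publication studies how cingulin and paracingulin tether myosin-2 isoforms to cell junctions.
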