Features (pLannotate 1.2.2; 21 found; start..end, strand, type, name):
      1..589     +  rep_origin     ori: high-copy-number ColE1/pMB1/pBR322/pUC origin of replication
    772..864     +  CDS            lacI (fragment): lac repressor; lacI; The lac repressor binds to the lac operator to inhibit transcription in E. coli. This inhibition can be relieved by adding lactose or isopropyl-β-D-thiogalactopyranoside (IPTG).
    877..898     +  protein_bind   CAP binding site: CAP binding activates transcription in the presence of cAMP. E. coli catabolite activator protein
    913..943     +  promoter       lac promoter: promoter for the E. coli lac operon
    947..969     +  protein_bind   lac operator (fragment): The lac repressor binds to the lac operator to inhibit transcription in E. coli. This inhibition can be relieved by adding lactose or isopropyl-β-D-thiogalactopyranoside (IPTG). lac repressor encoded by lacI
   1040..1161    -  polyA_signal   SV40 poly(A) signal: SV40 polyadenylation signal
   1156..1281    -  CDS            ble (fragment): BLE_KLEPN - Experimental evidence at protein level: Swiss-Prot protein existence level 1. Binding protein with a strong affinity to the bleomycin family of antibiotics. Binds to CL990; an antimitotic-antibiotic compound. From Klebsiella pneumoniae.
   1291..1665    -  CDS            BleoR: antibiotic-binding protein; Sh ble from Streptoalloteichus hindustanus; confers resistance to bleomycin, phleomycin, and Zeocin™
   1684..1731    -  promoter       EM7 promoter: synthetic bacterial promoter&nbsp
   1779..2108    -  promoter       SV40 promoter: SV40 enhancer and early promoter
   2122..2550    -  rep_origin     f1 ori (sequence partly withheld): f1 bacteriophage origin of replication; arrow indicates direction of (+) strand synthesis
   2571..2592    -  promoter       SV40 promoter (fragment): SV40 enhancer and early promoter
   2596..2820    -  polyA_signal   bGH poly(A) signal: bovine growth hormone polyadenylation signal
   2872..8979    -  CDS            MYH14: MYH14_HUMAN - Also known as KIAA2034. Experimental evidence at protein level: Swiss-Prot protein existence level 1. Cellular myosin that appears to play a role in cytokinesis, cell shape, and specialized functions such as secretion and capping. From Homo sapiens (Human).
   9162..9180    -  promoter       T7 promoter: promoter for bacteriophage T7 RNA polymerase
   9196..9229    -  LTR            5' LTR (truncated) (fragment): truncated 5' long terminal repeat (LTR) from HIV-1
   9225..9428    -  promoter       CMV promoter: human cytomegalovirus (CMV) immediate early promoter
   9429..9808    -  enhancer       CMV enhancer: human cytomegalovirus immediate early enhancer
   9963..10015   +  misc_feature   bom (fragment): basis of mobility region from pBR322
  10074..10178   +  promoter       AmpR promoter: bla
  10179..11039   +  CDS            AmpR: β-lactamase; bla; confers resistance to ampicillin, carbenicillin, and related antibiotics
>Addgene plasmid #236535 | HA-cNM2C | addgene full sequence | sequence record 469326 | Addgene NGS Result
TTGAGATCCTTTTTTTCTGCGCGTAATCTGCTGCTTGCAAACAAAAAAACCACCGCTACCAGCGGTGGTT
TGTTTGCCGGATCAAGAGCTACCAACTCTTTTTCCGAAGGTAACTGGCTTCAGCAGAGCGCAGATACCAA
ATACTGTTCTTCTAGTGTAGCCGTAGTTAGGCCACCACTTCAAGAACTCTGTAGCACCGCCTACATACCT
CGCTCTGCTAATCCTGTTACCAGTGGCTGCTGCCAGTGGCGATAAGTCGTGTCTTACCGGGTTGGACTCA
AGACGATAGTTACCGGATAAGGCGCAGCGGTCGGGCTGAACGGGGGGTTCGTGCACACAGCCCAGCTTGG
AGCGAACGACCTACACCGAACTGAGATACCTACAGCGTGAGCTATGAGAAAGCGCCACGCTTCCCGAAGG
GAGAAAGGCGGACAGGTATCCGGTAAGCGGCAGGGTCGGAACAGGAGAGCGCACGAGGGAGCTTCCAGGG
GGAAACGCCTGGTATCTTTATAGTCCTGTCGGGTTTCGCCACCTCTGACTTGAGCGTCGATTTTTGTGAT
GCTCGTCAGGGGGGCGGAGCCTATGGAAAAACGCCAGCAACGCGGCCTTTTTACGGTTCCTGGCCTTTTG
CTGGCCTTTTGCTCACATGTTCTTTCCTGCGTTATCCCCTGATTCTGTGGATAACCGTATTACCGCCTTT
GAGTGAGCTGATACCGCTCGCCGCAGCCGAACGACCGAGCGCAGCGAGTCAGTGAGCGAGGAAGCGGAAG
AGCGCCCAATACGCAAACCGCCTCTCCCCGCGCGTTGGCCGATTCATTAATGCAGCTGGCACGACAGGTT
TCCCGACTGGAAAGCGGGCAGTGAGCGCAACGCAATTAATGTGAGTTAGCTCACTCATTAGGCACCCCAG
GCTTTACACTTTATGCTTCCGGCTCGTATGTTGTGTGGAATTGTGAGCGGATAACAATTTCACACAGGAA
ACAGCTATGACCATGATTACGCCAAGCTCTAGCTAGAGGTCGACGGTATACAGACATGATAAGATACATT
GATGAGTTTGGACAAACCACAACTAGAATGCAGTGAAAAAAATGCTTTATTTGTGAAATTTGTGATGCTA
TTGCTTTATTTGTAACCATTATAAGCTGCAATAAACAAGTTGGGGTGGGCGAAGAACTCCAGCATGAGAT
CCCCGCGCTGGAGGATCATCCAGCCGGCGTCCCGGAAAACGATTCCGAAGCCCAACCTTTCATAGAAGGC
GGCGGTGGAATCGAAATCTCGTAGCACGTGTCAGTCCTGCTCCTCGGCCACGAAGTGCACGCAGTTGCCG
GCCGGGTCGCGCAGGGCGAACTCCCGCCCCCACGGCTGCTCGCCGATCTCGGTCATGGCCGGCCCGGAGG
CGTCCCGGAAGTTCGTGGACACGACCTCCGACCACTCGGCGTACAGCTCGTCCAGGCCGCGCACCCACAC
CCAGGCCAGGGTGTTGTCCGGCACCACCTGGTCCTGGACCGCGCTGATGAACAGGGTCACGTCGTCCCGG
ACCACACCGGCGAAGTCGTCCTCCACGAAGTCCCGGGAGAACCCGAGCCGGTCGGTCCAGAACTCGACCG
CTCCGGCGACGTCGCGCGCGGTGAGCACCGGAACGGCACTGGTCAACTTGGCCATGGTTTAGTTCCTCAC
CTTGTCGTATTATACTATGCCGATATACTATGCCGATGATTAATTGTCAACACGTGCTGATCAGATCCGA
AAATGGATATACAAGCTCCCGGGAGCTTTTTGCAAAAGCCTAGGCCTCCAAAAAAGCCTCCTCACTACTT
CTGGAATAGCTCAGAGGCAGAGGCGGCCTCGGCCTCTGCATAAATAAAAAAAATTAGTCAGCCATGGGGC
GGAGAATGGGCGGAACTGGGCGGAGTTAGGGGCGGGATGGGCGGAGTTAGGGGCGGGACTATGGTTGCTG
ACTAATTGAGATGCATGCTTTGCATACTTCTGCCTGCTGGGGAGCCTGGGGACTTTCCACACCTGGTTGC
TGACTAATTGAGATGCATGCTTTGCATACTTCTGCCTGCTGGGGAGCCTGGGGACTTTCCACACCCTAAC
TGACACACATTCCACAGAATTAATTCGCGTTAAATTTTTGTTAAATCAGCTCATTTTTTAACCAATAGGC
CGAAATCGGCAAAATCCCTTATAAATCAAAAGAATAGACCGAGATAGGGT
[37 nt withheld, positions 2221-2257]
AAAGAACGTGGACTCCAACGTCAAAGG
[49 nt withheld, positions 2285-2333]
T
[91 nt withheld, positions 2335-2425]
G
[124 nt withheld, positions 2427-2550]
GGGGATACCCCCTAGAGCCCCAGCTGGTTCTTTCCGCCTCAGAAGCCATAGAGCCCACCGCATCCCCAGC
ATGCCTGCTATTGTCTTCCCAATCCTCCCCCTTGCTGTCCTGCCCCACCCCACCCCCCAGAATAGAATGA
CACCTACTCAGACAATGCGATGCAATTTCCTCATTTTATTAGGAAAGGACAGTGGGAGTGGCACCTTCCA
GGGTCAAGGAAGGCACGGGGGAGGGGCAAACAACAGATGGCTGGCAACTAGAAGGCACAGTCGAGGCTGA
TCAGCGGGTTTAAACGGGCCCTCTAGACTCGAGCGGCCTTACTGCGGTTGGGACACCGGGGGCCCTTCCG
GCTCCGGGGGCGGCCCGGCCCCAGGCTCCGCCTCCTCGACCTCCTCTTCTGATGCCACGCCCTCCTCCAG
CCTGAAGACCTGGCGCACAGTTCGAGTGGTGAAGGTAAGGGGACCGCGCCGGAGCCGGTTCCTCAGCGTG
TTCAACTCGCGGTTCATGGACTCCGAGGCCTCTGTGACATCTTCTAGCTCGTGCTGCAGCCTCCGGCGGA
CCGACTGAGCCCGGGACGCCTCCTCCTCGGCCTCCTCCAGCTGCCGCTTCAGCTGCTTCACCCGGAGGTT
GCTTTTCTCCAGCTGGTCCCGAAGCTGGTCAGCCACCCTCCGCTCCTCCTCCACTTGGAGTACCACCTCT
TTAAGCCGCTTCTCAGCCCTGCGCACCAACTTGCCTGAGAGGATGCGCTCCCTACTCTCCTGCTCCAGCT
GTTCCTCAGCCTGGGCCAGCTTGGATTCCAGGGCGGCAATGACCATCTTCTGGCGGGCCCGAGCCCCAGC
ATCCTCCTCACCTAGGCGCCCCCGGAGCTCCTGGATCTGCCGCTCCAGCTGCTGTCGCCCGCTCTCTGCC
TTGGCTGAGAAACTACGCTCAGCTGACAATTCTGTAGTCAGTGATTCCACCTGCAGGAGCAGCTTGCGGT
AGCGGTCATTGAGCAGCTCCGCATTGCTCTGCTCCTCCTCCAGCTCTTCTTCCATTTGACCCAGGCGCCC
CTCCAGCTGACGCTTCTCTTCCAGAATAGCCGTCTTGCTAAGGCTGCCATTGGCCACCTCGTCTGCCATC
TCATCCCGCTCCTGCTGGATTTGCCGCCGGGCACGATCTGAGGCGGCCAGTTCCTCCTGCAGCCGCAGCA
CCTCTGCCTCCAGCGCCTTGAGGCGTTTCTCATTCTCCCGGTTCTGGGCAAAGATTTCCTCCCGGGAGCT
GCGCGTCTCTTCCACCTCCCGCCACAGCTCCTTCATCTGGGTCTGCATCTTGCGGAGCTGCTTCACCGCT
TCCTCCTTGCCCTGCACCCCCATCGCATTCTGGGCTCTCAAGTCCTCTACTTCGGCCTCCAGCTTCTTGC
GGGCGGCCACAGCCAGGGCGCGTTGCTTGCGTTCCTCATCCCGCTCCACCTCTGCATCCCTCAGCTGCTT
GGCCAGCTGCCGCCGCCTCTCCTCGCCAGCCTCATCTCGGCTCTGCAGGTCGCGCTCATGCTGTGCCTTG
AGAGCCTGCACGGTCACTTCCAGCCGCAGCTTGGCGTCCTCGGCTGCCGTCAGCTCATCCTCCAGCTCGG
TCACCTGTGCTCGCAGGTCGTTGGCTGTCTGTTCTGCTGCCCGGCGGGATCGCTCCAGCTCATGCGCGTT
CTTGCCGACGTCATCCTTACTGCTCAGCAGTGCTTCCATCTCTGCCCGCAGGGCCCGGTTCTGCCGCTCC
AGCTCCTCACGTGCTTCCTGCTCCTCCTCCAGTGCCCGAGTCAGTGACAGGGTCCGAGCCTCGCGCTCCC
GGCCCTCCGCCTCAACCCGCTCACGTTCCTCCACCGCCCGCAGGACAGCTGCCTTCTCCTCTGCCAGGAG
CTGGTCGAACTTGCGCTGCTTCTTCTCCAGTGTGCTCACGAGCTGCCGCTGCTGCTCCAGGTCCACGGTG
GCATCGTCCAGCTCCTGCCGCAGCTGGCGGCGGCCCCGCTCCAGCCGCTCCACCGCCTCAGTTTTTTCTG
CCAGGCGCAGGCTTAGGGCCTCAGCCTCACGGGCTGCCCGGCGCCGGGCCTCCTCTCCTGCTTCCAGGGC
TCCTGCCTCCTCCTCCTGGCGCCGCCGCCACTCTGAGAGCTGGGCCTGGGCGGTCTGTAGCTCGCGGCCT
GCCCGCTCCCTGGCGGCTGCCTCCTCCTCCAGCTGTTCCCGCAGCCCCGCCACTTCAGCCTCCAGGGCTC
GCGCCTTGGACCCCAAGGCCAGCTTTGCCCTACTCTCCTCCTGAAGCATCTCCTGAGCGTCATGTAGCTG
GGCCTCTGAGCTGCTCAGCTCCTTGCTGAGCCGGATGGCTCTGGACTCGGCCTCACTCAGGGCCCCGGAC
ACATTCTCCAGTTCAGCCTGGGCTCGCTGAAGCTTCTCAGCAGCCTCGGCTCGCGCCCGCTCCCCGTCGC
CAGCCCGGCCCTGAACTTCCTGCAGCTGTGACTCCAAGCGGCGTCTCCGCTGCTCGCCCTCGTGACGTGA
GGCCTGCAGGCTGCTCAGCTCCGACCGTAGCTCAGACACTTCAGTCTCCAGGGCCAACCGGGTCTTCTCC
CATGTACCTTTGCTCCTCCGGGCCTGTTCCAGTTGCTCCGCCAGCTCGCCCAATGCCTGCCCATGGCGCT
GCCTCAGCTCCTGCACCGCCACTTCGTGAACACGTGTCTCCTCTTCCAGAGCCTTCTTCAACTCTGTCAC
TTCCTGTTCCCTCTTGGACCTGAGCTCCTGCTGCGCATTGGTGGAGTCCAGCGTGTCCTCTAGTTCACTC
CGCAGCGCCTCCAGCTCCTCACCCAGGTCCCTGCGCTGCTTCTCTGCCTTGGCCCTGGCTGCCCGCTCGG
CCTCCAGGTCTTCCTGGGCCTCCGCGAGTCCTGCCTGTGCTTCCCGCAGGGATTTGAGCAGCTGGGCCCG
GGCACCGCCCTCCTCCTCCACCCTGGCCAGGGCCGCCTGCAGCTCCTCCTCCTTGCGGCCCAGCTGGGCC
CGCAGCTCCTCCCCACGCTGCTGCTGCTCGGCCATCTGCTCCTGCAGCTCCGAGCTCTCCCCGTCCAGCC
GCCGCTTCAGCTTCTCCAGCTCCTGGCGGCCCTTCTCCTCCTTCCGTAGGCGGTCTTCCATGTCCGCAAT
CGTGGCCTCGTATTTGAGTCGAAGCTTATTGAGGCTCTTGACCTTCTCCTCCTCTTCGGCCGCCTGTGAT
GAGAACTCGGCCAGACGCTCCTCCAACAGCTTCCGCTCCTTGCTCAGCTTGGCATTCTGATCTTCTAAAA
GTAGCAGGTCTTCCTCAAATTTCTTCAGCTTCGCCTCTGTGGTCACCTTCTCCAGCTGCAGTTTCTGCCT
TGCCCCTTCCTCAGCCTCGAGGTGGCTCTCCAGATCCTGTATATGCTGCTGCAGCCTCTTCTTGTCACTT
TGCAGCTGGCGGGTGCACTCCTCCTCCTCGCCCACACGGGCCTCCAGCTCTGATACCACCAGCTCCAGCT
CCTGTTTGCGGGCTGCCAGCCGCCCCCGTGTCTCTTCAGCCTCCGCACACAGCTCTGCCTCTGCTCGCAG
TTGTTCTGCCAGGCGAGTGCGCTCCTCTTCCAGCTGCGCCAGGCGGCCCTGGAGCTCGCCCACCTCGCGG
GCGCTCTGCTGCTGCAGCTCCTGAACTTTCTGTAGCTCCTGGGCCCGCGCCTGCAGCACCTCATCCTGCC
GCGTCACCTGCAGCAGCGGCTTCACCTTGATGAAGAGCCGCCACCACTGCCAGTGTCTCAGCTTGAGGTA
AGCAGCACAGTTCCTCTGCATCACCCTCAGGGCACTCTGCTGCTGCTGCCGCTTCTGGAAGGCTCTGCGA
GCTAGGTACCCCCGGGCAGCTGCCTGGAAGGACACGATGATGTCTGTGACCTTCAGGTCCCGTTCCTCTT
CCAGCTGGGCCAGGACCCCTGCCCGGAAGAAGATCTTGCTCTGTCCTACACGGTAGAGGTTGGGGTCCAG
TTCTAGAGCCTGGATCATCTTCTCACAGGCCTGTTTCCCATCCATAAAGCCCTTGGGGATGGCATTGGGC
GTCAGGATCTCGTATCGCTGCCGGAACTCCTGGAAGAGGATGCGGTTGGGGAAGCCCTGGCGACAGATCC
GGATGCCCTCCAGGACGCCGTTGCAGCGCAGCTGGTCCAGCACCAGCCGAGGCTCCAGCTTGCCAGCCCT
CTTCTCATGGTTGGGGACGATACAGCGAACGAAGCTGGGGTTGGTGTTGCTGAGTGTGGCCATGAGACGG
CTCAGTGACTCCTTGTAGAGCTGTCCTACTGTTCGGAACATGCCCCGGCGGGGGCGGCCACCCGGAGGGC
CATCTCCAAGGCTGCTCACCTGCTCCAGCCCCACGATCCCCTCCACCCCTGTTGGAGAAATGGCAGAGCC
GTGCCTCCCTGAAGATCCTGGGGGTGATGGTGGGAGGGAGCCAAGGAAAGAGAACTGCTGGAAGCCCCCG
TGTTCATCTTTCCAGATCTCTGCCGTCAGCTTGTCTGTGCTCATGTGAAGCAGGGCTGCCACGTTGTCAT
TCAGAGGGTCCATGTTTTTCATCAGCCACTCATTGGCCTTGTAGTCGACCTTGCCCGCATAGTGCAGGAC
GCTGAAGTCAGCCTGGTCCCGCAGGTTCCTCGGCCGCTGAAACTTGGGATGGCTTCCTTGCTCCTGGGCC
ACCTTCTCTACAAAGGACTTGTCCGTGGCCTTTGGGAACCAGCACTCCTCGTCCAGCAGGGCCAGGAGCC
CAGGGGGGTTAGCCGGCCGCTCAATGAGGTCAATGCAGGGCTGTAGGTCGAGGCCAAAGTCGAGGAAGGT
CCAGGGGATGCCCTCGCGCTGGTACTCCTCCTGCTCCAGGATGAACATGGTGTGGTTGAAGAGCTGCTGC
AGCTTCTCGTTGGTGTAGTTGATGCAGAGCTGCTCGAAGGAGTTGAGCTGGAAGATCTCAAAGCCAGCGA
TGTCCAGGATCCCCAGGAAAGAGGCGCCCTGGCGGGGACTGCGGTCCAGGGCCCGGTTGAGGCGCAGGAC
CAGCCAGCGGAAGAGGCGCTCATAGGTGGCCTTGGCCAGGGCCTCCAGTGCAAAGTCAGCCTGTTCCTTG
GTCTGTGCTTTCTGCACGTAGTCTCGGCCAACTTTGATGCGGGGGGTGAGCAGGGCTCGGGAGAAGTCCG
TCACCCCTACTCCCAGGAGGCGGCAGAGCTTCTGTGCAGCTGTGTTGTCAGGCATGGAGGCTTGATCCTT
ATTCCGTTCTCTCTTCAGGACGATGTTGCCAAACTGGAGAACGGCAGAGACCATCCGCAGCATGGAGGTG
ATTTCCTCCGGGGTGAATCCCAGGACCTTCAGTGACTCCAGCGTCTCGTGGAAGAGCTCCCGCTCCTGGC
CAGGAGAGGATGACGGCCCGTTGGTCAGGAAGCGGTAGTTGGAGCATGGCTCCAAGAGGAGTTCAGCTTT
GAGATGCTCTCCAGCACCTCCCAGCAGCTGATAGAAGATGTGGAAGCTGCACTCATCTTTGGCCTGGCGG
ATGGCCCTGGACTTCTCCAACAGGTAGGTCTCGATGTTGGCGCCCACAATGTACCCAGCCACGTCGAAGT
TGATGCGAATAAATTTGCCAAATCGGGAAGAGTTGTCATTCTTCACAGTCTTGGCGTTGCCAAAGGCCTC
TAGGATGGGGTTGGCCTGAAGCAGCTGCCGCTCCAGCTCACCATAAGACACGATGCTGGCAGCCGGTACA
CCTGGCTCCTTCCTGCCCTTTGGTGATGATGCCACGTGGGCAAGATACTGGATGACCTTCTTGGTGTTTT
CTGTCTTCCCAGCCCCAGATTCCCCGGTGCAGAGAATGGACTGATCTTCACGATCCTGGAGCATGCTTCG
GTAGGCCCCCTCGGTCACCGCATACACGTGGGGTGGCACTTCATGGCGCTTCTTGCCCCGGTACATCTCC
ACAATGGCCTCTGTATAGATGGGAAGCTGCTTGTACGGATTGATGACCACACAGAAAAGGCCAGAGTACG
TATAGATGAGGCCCGAGTAGTACCGCTCACGGAGGTTGTGCAGCACCGAGGCCTCGTTGAGGCAGGTGAG
CTCCGCCATGTCCTCGGCCTTGCTGAACTTGGGCGGGTTCATGCGCTGGATTTGGTCCCGCGGCAGCCGC
AGCCGCCGCCCGCTCTCGGCCAGCTCCACTTCGGCCTCCTCCTCGCCCTCGTGCCGCAGCGCCGCCGCCT
CGAACCCGTGTAGCTCCGAAGGCACCCACACCAGGCGCCGCGCCGTCCACTCCACCTGCGGCGAGGTGCC
TGCGCCCCCGGGCGCGCCCCCCATGCCTGGCCCACTGGGCGTGAACAGGTAGGGCTGGGCGGCCTCCGGC
ACCGGGCTGGGCCTGGGGGCCACCTTCCGCCCAGGCACCGACAAGGTCGCTGCGGCCATGGTCTGCTGGT
CTCTCCCGCTGGGCTGGGAGCTCTTCCAGGACACAGGCCTGAGTCGGTTTGCCTTGGCTTCCCCAGAGCC
CAGCATATCGATAGCGTAGTCTGGGACGTCGTATGGGTACATGGTGGCGGATCCGAGCTCGGTACCAAGC
TTAAGTTTAAACGCTAGCCAGCTTGGGTCTCCCTATAGTGAGTCGTATTAATTTCGATAAGCCAGTAAGC
AGTGGGTTCTCTAGTTAGCCAGAGAGCTCTGCTTATATAGACCTCCCACCGTACACGCCTACCGCCCATT
TGCGTCAATGGGGCGGAGTTGTTACGACATTTTGGAAAGTCCCGTTGATTTTGGTGCCAAAACAAACTCC
CATTGACGTCAATGGGGTGGAGACTTGGAAATCCCCGTGAGTCAAACCGCTATCCACGCCCATTGATGTA
CTGCCAAAACCGCATCACCATGGTAATAGCGATGACTAATACGTAGATGTACTGCCAAGTAGGAAAGTCC
CATAAGGTCATGTACTGGGCATAATGCCAGGCGGGCCATTTACCGTCATTGACGTCAATAGGGGGCGTAC
TTGGCATATGATACACTTGATGTACTGCCAAGTGGGCAGTTTACCGTAAATACTCCACCCATTGACGTCA
ATGGAAAGTCCCTATTGGCGTTACTATGGGAACATACGTCATTATTGACGTCAATGGGCGGGGGTCGTTG
GGCGGTCAGCCAGGCGGGCCATTTACCGTAAGTTATGTAACGCGGAACTCCATATATGGGCTATGAACTA
ATGACCCCGTAATTGATTACTATTAATAACTAGTCAATAATCAATGTCAACGCGTATATCTGGCCCGTAC
ATCGCGAAGCAGCGCAAAACGCCTAACCCTAAGCAGATTCTTCATGCAATTGTCGGTCAAGCCTTGCCTT
GTTGTAGCTTAAATTTTGCTCGCGCACTACTCAGCGACCTCCAACACACAAGCAGGGAGCAGATACTGGC
TTAACTATGCGGCATCAGAGCAGATTGTACTGAGAGTGCACCATAGGGGATCGGGAGATCTCCCGATCCG
TCGACGTCAGGTGGCACTTTTCGGGGAAATGTGCGCGGAACCCCTATTTGTTTATTTTTCTAAATACATT
CAAATATGTATCCGCTCATGAGACAATAACCCTGATAAATGCTTCAATAATATTGAAAAAGGAAGAGTAT
GAGTATTCAACATTTCCGTGTCGCCCTTATTCCCTTTTTTGCGGCATTTTGCCTTCCTGTTTTTGCTCAC
CCAGAAACGCTGGTGAAAGTAAAAGATGCTGAAGATCAGTTGGGTGCACGAGTGGGTTACATCGAACTGG
ATCTCAACAGCGGTAAGATCCTTGAGAGTTTTCGCCCCGAAGAACGTTTTCCAATGATGAGCACTTTTAA
AGTTCTGCTATGTGGCGCGGTATTATCCCGTATTGACGCCGGGCAAGAGCAACTCGGTCGCCGCATACAC
TATTCTCAGAATGACTTGGTTGAGTACTCACCAGTCACAGAAAAGCATCTTACGGATGGCATGACAGTAA
GAGAATTATGCAGTGCTGCCATAACCATGAGTGATAACACTGCGGCCAACTTACTTCTGACAACGATCGG
AGGACCGAAGGAGCTAACCGCTTTTTTGCACAACATGGGGGATCATGTAACTCGCCTTGATCGTTGGGAA
CCGGAGCTGAATGAAGCCATACCAAACGACGAGCGTGACACCACGATGCCTGTAGCAATGGCAACAACGT
TGCGCAAACTATTAACTGGCGAACTACTTACTCTAGCTTCCCGGCAACAATTAATAGACTGGATGGAGGC
GGATAAAGTTGCAGGACCACTTCTGCGCTCGGCCCTTCCGGCTGGCTGGTTTATTGCTGATAAATCTGGA
GCCGGTGAGCGTGGGTCTCGCGGTATCATTGCAGCACTGGGGCCAGATGGTAAGCCCTCCCGTATCGTAG
TTATCTACACGACGGGGAGTCAGGCAACTATGGATGAACGAAATAGACAGATCGCTGAGATAGGTGCCTC
ACTGATTAAGCATTGGTAACTGTCAGACCAAGTTTACTCATATATACTTTAGATTGATTTAAAACTTCAT
TTTTAATTTAAAAGGATCTAGGTGAAGATCCTTTTTGATAATCTCATGACCAAAATCCCTTAACGTGAGT
TTTCGTTCCACTGAGCGTCAGACCCCGTAGAAAAGATCAAAGGATCTTC
